Addgene plasmid #170166: EF1a-EGFP-SKL
Purpose: Mammalian Expression of Ef1a-EGFP-SKL
Depositing lab: Christopher Moxham. Depositing organization: Rarebase, PBC.
Backbone
  Vector backbone: pUC
  Vector type: Mammalian Expression
Growth in bacteria
  Bacterial resistance: Kanamycin, 50 μg/mL
  Growth temperature: 37°C
  Growth strain: DH5alpha
  Copy number: High Copy
Gene/Insert
  Gene/Insert name: EGFP-SKL
  Species: H. sapiens (human)
  Mutation: SKL
  Cloning method: Restriction Enzyme; 5′ cloning site Unknown (unknown if destroyed)
Terms and licenses: Academic/Nonprofit Terms; Industry Terms: Not Available to Industry
How to cite: EF1a-EGFP-SKL was a gift from Christopher Moxham (Addgene plasmid # 170166 ; http://n2t.net/addgene:170166 ; RRID:Addgene_170166)
