[The description below was written by a language model from this plasmid's Addgene catalogue record and pLannotate feature annotations shown in this document.]
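Description:
EF1a-EGFP-SKL is a mammalian expression plasmid of about 5.4 kb built on a pUC-type backbone. It is propagated in E. coli at high copy through the ColE1/pUC origin and selected with kanamycin. Its layout resembles the common EGFP fusion vectors: a single NeoR/KanR gene (Tn5 aminoglycoside phosphotransferase) sits behind tandem promoters. The bacterial bla (AmpR) promoter gives kanamycin resistance in bacteria, while the SV40 enhancer/early promoter, paired with an HSV TK polyadenylation signal, allows G418 selection of stably transfected mammalian cells. An f1 origin is also present and would permit single-stranded DNA production. The short annotated fragments of SV40 small t and large T antigen, ble and the bGH poly(A) signal appear to be partial homology hits to backbone sequence rather than functional elements.

The payload is EGFP driven by the human EF-1α core promoter together with EF-1α intron A, an arrangement that gives strong, constitutive expression in many mammalian cell types. The transcript is terminated by the SV40 poly(A) signal. The record lists "SKL" as the modification. Serine-lysine-leucine at a protein's C-terminus is the canonical type 1 peroxisomal targeting signal (PTS1), which directs import of the protein into the peroxisomal matrix. The feature table does not annotate this tripeptide separately, but it presumably lies in the residual multiple cloning site sequence directly after the EGFP coding region. The catalogue gives human as the insert species, although EGFP derives from Aequorea victoria. The stated purpose is simply mammalian expression of EGFP-SKL. Constructs of this kind are generally used as fluorescent markers for visualising peroxisomes and assessing peroxisomal protein import in live or fixed cells.
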