Features (pLannotate 1.2.2; 15 found; start..end, strand, type, name):
      1..589     +  rep_origin     ori: high-copy-number ColE1/pMB1/pBR322/pUC origin of replication
    715..746     +  CDS            small t antigen (fragment): SV40 (simian virus 40) small t antigen
    772..983     +  promoter       EF-1α core promoter: core promoter for human elongation factor EF-1α
    984..1922    +  intron         EF-1α intron A: intron upstream of the start codon of human EF-1α
   1960..2676    +  CDS            EGFP: EGFP is a basic (constitutively fluorescent) green fluorescent protein published in 1996, derived from Aequorea victoria. It is reported to be a rapidly-maturing weak dimer with moderate acid sensitivity.
   2677..2712    +  misc_feature   MCS (fragment): multiple cloning site
   2747..2831    +  CDS            large T antigen (fragment): large T antigen from SV40 (simian virus 40)
   2854..2975    +  polyA_signal   SV40 poly(A) signal: SV40 polyadenylation signal
   3009..3437    -  rep_origin     f1 ori (sequence partly withheld): f1 bacteriophage origin of replication; arrow indicates direction of (+) strand synthesis
   3464..3568    +  promoter       AmpR promoter: bla
   3570..3927    +  promoter       SV40 promoter: SV40 enhancer and early promoter
   3962..4756    +  CDS            NeoR/KanR: aminoglycoside phosphotransferase from Tn5; aph(3')-II (or nptII); confers resistance to neomycin, kanamycin, and G418 (Geneticin®)
   4777..4929    +  CDS            ble (fragment): BLE_KLEPN - Experimental evidence at protein level: Swiss-Prot protein existence level 1. Binding protein with a strong affinity to the bleomycin family of antibiotics. Binds to CL990; an antimitotic-antibiotic compound. From Klebsiella pneumoniae.
   4988..5035    +  polyA_signal   HSV TK poly(A) signal: herpes simplex virus thymidine kinase polyadenylation signal (Cole and Stacy, 1985)
   5126..5142    -  polyA_signal   bGH poly(A) signal (fragment): bovine growth hormone polyadenylation signal
>Addgene plasmid #170166 | EF1a-EGFP-SKL | addgene full sequence | sequence record 337495 | Addgene NGS Result
TTGAGATCCTTTTTTTCTGCGCGTAATCTGCTGCTTGCAAACAAAAAAACCACCGCTACCAGCGGTGGTT
TGTTTGCCGGATCAAGAGCTACCAACTCTTTTTCCGAAGGTAACTGGCTTCAGCAGAGCGCAGATACCAA
ATACTGTTCTTCTAGTGTAGCCGTAGTTAGGCCACCACTTCAAGAACTCTGTAGCACCGCCTACATACCT
CGCTCTGCTAATCCTGTTACCAGTGGCTGCTGCCAGTGGCGATAAGTCGTGTCTTACCGGGTTGGACTCA
AGACGATAGTTACCGGATAAGGCGCAGCGGTCGGGCTGAACGGGGGGTTCGTGCACACAGCCCAGCTTGG
AGCGAACGACCTACACCGAACTGAGATACCTACAGCGTGAGCTATGAGAAAGCGCCACGCTTCCCGAAGG
GAGAAAGGCGGACAGGTATCCGGTAAGCGGCAGGGTCGGAACAGGAGAGCGCACGAGGGAGCTTCCAGGG
GGAAACGCCTGGTATCTTTATAGTCCTGTCGGGTTTCGCCACCTCTGACTTGAGCGTCGATTTTTGTGAT
GCTCGTCAGGGGGGCGGAGCCTATGGAAAAACGCCAGCAACGCGGCCTTTTTACGGTTCCTGGCCTTTTG
CTGGCCTTTTGCTCACATGTTCTTTCCTGCGTTATCCCCTGATTCTGTGGATAACCGTATTACCGCCATG
CATTAGTTATTAATGCTAATGGACCTTCTAGGTCTTGAAAGGAGTGGGAATTGGCTCCGGTGCCCGTCAG
TGGGCAGAGCGCACATCGCCCACAGTCCCCGAGAAGTTGGGGGGAGGGGTCGGCAATTGATCCGGTGCCT
AGAGAAGGTGGCGCGGGGTAAACTGGGAAAGTGATGTCGTGTACTGGCTCCGCCTTTTTCCCGAGGGTGG
GGGAGAACCGTATATAAGTGCAGTAGTCGCCGTGAACGTTCTTTTTCGCAACGGGTTTGCCGCCAGAACA
CAGGTAAGTGCCGTGTGTGGTTCCCGCGGGCCTGGCCTCTTTACGGGTTATGGCCCTTGCGTGCCTTGAA
TTACTTCCACCTGGCTGCAGTACGTGATTCTTGATCCCGAGCTTCGGGTTGGAAGTGGGTGGGAGAGTTC
GAGGCCTTGCGCTTAAGGAGCCCCTTCGCCTCGTGCTTGAGTTGAGGCCTGGCCTGGGCGCTGGGGCCGC
CGCGTGCGAATCTGGTGGCACCTTCGCGCCTGTCTCGCTGCTTTCGATAAGTCTCTAGCCATTTAAAATT
TTTGATGACCTGCTGCGACGCTTTTTTTCTGGCAAGATAGTCTTGTAAATGCGGGCCAAGATCTGCACAC
TGGTATTTCGGTTTTTGGGGCCGCGGGCGGCGACGGGGCCCGTGCGTCCCAGCGCACATGTTCGGCGAGG
CGGGGCCTGCGAGCGCGGCCACCGAGAATCGGACGGGGGTAGTCTCAAGCTGGCCGGCCTGCTCTGGTGC
CTGGCCTCGCGCCGCCGTGTATCGCCCCGCCCTGGGCGGCAAGGCTGGCCCGGTCGGCACCAGTTGCGTG
AGCGGAAAGATGGCCGCTTCCCGGCCCTGCTGCAGGGAGCTCAAAATGGAGGACGCGGCGCTCGGGAGAG
CGGGCGGGTGAGTCACCCACACAAAGGAAAAGGGCCTTTCCGTCCTCAGCCGTCGCTTCATGTGACTCCA
CGGAGTACCGGGCGCCGTCCAGGCACCTCGATTAGTTCTCGAGCTTTTGGAGTACGTCGTCTTTAGGTTG
GGGGGAGGGGTTTTATGCGATGGAGTTTCCCCACACTGAGTGGGTGGAGACTGAAGTTAGGCCAGCTTGG
CACTTGATGTAATTCTCCTTGGAATTTGCCCTTTTTGAGTTTGGATCTTGGTTCATTCTCAAGCCTCAGA
CAGTGGTTCAAAGTTTTTTTCTTCCATTTCAGGTGTCGTGACGTACGGCTAGCGCTACCGGTCGCCACCA
TGGTGAGCAAGGGCGAGGAGCTGTTCACCGGGGTGGTGCCCATCCTGGTCGAGCTGGACGGCGACGTAAA
CGGCCACAAGTTCAGCGTGTCCGGCGAGGGCGAGGGCGATGCCACCTACGGCAAGCTGACCCTGAAGTTC
ATCTGCACCACCGGCAAGCTGCCCGTGCCCTGGCCCACCCTCGTGACCACCCTGACCTACGGCGTGCAGT
GCTTCAGCCGCTACCCCGACCACATGAAGCAGCACGACTTCTTCAAGTCCGCCATGCCCGAAGGCTACGT
CCAGGAGCGCACCATCTTCTTCAAGGACGACGGCAACTACAAGACCCGCGCCGAGGTGAAGTTCGAGGGC
GACACCCTGGTGAACCGCATCGAGCTGAAGGGCATCGACTTCAAGGAGGACGGCAACATCCTGGGGCACA
AGCTGGAGTACAACTACAACAGCCACAACGTCTATATCATGGCCGACAAGCAGAAGAACGGCATCAAGGT
GAACTTCAAGATCCGCCACAACATCGAGGACGGCAGCGTGCAGCTCGCCGACCACTACCAGCAGAACACC
CCCATCGGCGACGGCCCCGTGCTGCTGCCCGACAACCACTACCTGAGCACCCAGTCCGCCCTGAGCAAAG
ACCCCAACGAGAAGCGCGATCACATGGTCCTGCTGGAGTTCGTGACCGCCGCCGGGATCACTCTCGGCAT
GGACGAGCTGTACAAGTCCGGACTCAGATCTCGAGCTCAAGCTTCGAATTCTTCCAAGTTATAAGGATCC
ACCGGATCTAGATAACTGATCATAATCAGCCATACCACATTTGTAGAGGTTTTACTTGCTTTAAAAAACC
TCCCACACCTCCCCCTGAACCTGAAACATAAAATGAATGCAATTGTTGTTGTTAACTTGTTTATTGCAGC
TTATAATGGTTACAAATAAAGCAATAGCATCACAAATTTCACAAATAAAGCATTTTTTTCACTGCATTCT
AGTTGTGGTTTGTCCAAACTCATCAATGTATCTTAACGCGTAAATTGTAAGCGTTAATATTTTGTTAAAA
TTCGCGTTAAATTTTTGTTAAATCAGCTCATTTTTTAACCAATAGGCCGAAATCGGCAAAATCCCTTATA
AATCAAAAGAATAGACCGAGATAGGGT
[37 nt withheld, positions 3108-3144]
AAAGAACGTGGACTCCAACGTCAAAGG
[49 nt withheld, positions 3172-3220]
T
[91 nt withheld, positions 3222-3312]
G
[124 nt withheld, positions 3314-3437]
CAGGTGGCACTTTTCGGGGAAATGTGCGCGGAACCCCTATTTGTTTATTTTTCTAAATACATTCAAATAT
GTATCCGCTCATGAGACAATAACCCTGATAAATGCTTCAATAATATTGAAAAAGGAAGAGTCCTGAGGCG
GAAAGAACCAGCTGTGGAATGTGTGTCAGTTAGGGTGTGGAAAGTCCCCAGGCTCCCCAGCAGGCAGAAG
TATGCAAAGCATGCATCTCAATTAGTCAGCAACCAGGTGTGGAAAGTCCCCAGGCTCCCCAGCAGGCAGA
AGTATGCAAAGCATGCATCTCAATTAGTCAGCAACCATAGTCCCGCCCCTAACTCCGCCCATCCCGCCCC
TAACTCCGCCCAGTTCCGCCCATTCTCCGCCCCATGGCTGACTAATTTTTTTTATTTATGCAGAGGCCGA
GGCCGCCTCGGCCTCTGAGCTATTCCAGAAGTAGTGAGGAGGCTTTTTTGGAGGCCTAGGCTTTTGCAAA
GATCGATCAAGAGACAGGATGAGGATCGTTTCGCATGATTGAACAAGATGGATTGCACGCAGGTTCTCCG
GCCGCTTGGGTGGAGAGGCTATTCGGCTATGACTGGGCACAACAGACAATCGGCTGCTCTGATGCCGCCG
TGTTCCGGCTGTCAGCGCAGGGGCGCCCGGTTCTTTTTGTCAAGACCGACCTGTCCGGTGCCCTGAATGA
ACTGCAAGACGAGGCAGCGCGGCTATCGTGGCTGGCCACGACGGGCGTTCCTTGCGCAGCTGTGCTCGAC
GTTGTCACTGAAGCGGGAAGGGACTGGCTGCTATTGGGCGAAGTGCCGGGGCAGGATCTCCTGTCATCTC
ACCTTGCTCCTGCCGAGAAAGTATCCATCATGGCTGATGCAATGCGGCGGCTGCATACGCTTGATCCGGC
TACCTGCCCATTCGACCACCAAGCGAAACATCGCATCGAGCGAGCACGTACTCGGATGGAAGCCGGTCTT
GTCGATCAGGATGATCTGGACGAAGAGCATCAGGGGCTCGCGCCAGCCGAACTGTTCGCCAGGCTCAAGG
CGAGCATGCCCGACGGCGAGGATCTCGTCGTGACCCATGGCGATGCCTGCTTGCCGAATATCATGGTGGA
AAATGGCCGCTTTTCTGGATTCATCGACTGTGGCCGGCTGGGTGTGGCGGACCGCTATCAGGACATAGCG
TTGGCTACCCGTGATATTGCTGAAGAGCTTGGCGGCGAATGGGCTGACCGCTTCCTCGTGCTTTACGGTA
TCGCCGCTCCCGATTCGCAGCGCATCGCCTTCTATCGCCTTCTTGACGAGTTCTTCTGAGCGGGACTCTG
GGGTTCGAAATGACCGACCAAGCGACGCCCAACCTGCCATCACGAGATTTCGATTCCACCGCCGCCTTCT
ATGAAAGGTTGGGCTTCGGAATCGTTTTCCGGGACGCCGGCTGGATGATCCTCCAGCGCGGGGATCTCAT
GCTGGAGTTCTTCGCCCACCCTAGGGGGAGGCTAACTGAAACACGGAAGGAGACAATACCGGAAGGAACC
CGCGCTATGACGGCAATAAAAAGACAGAATAAAACGCACGGTGTTGGGTCGTTTGTTCATAAACGCGGGG
TTCGGTCCCAGGGCTGGCACTCTGTCGATACCCCACCGAGACCCCATTGGGGCCAATACGCCCGCGTTTC
TTCCTTTTCCCCACCCCACCCCCCAAGTTCGGGTGAAGGCCCAGGGCTCGCAGCCAACGTCGGGGCGGCA
GGCCCTGCCATAGCCTCAGGTTACTCATATATACTTTAGATTGATTTAAAACTTCATTTTTAATTTAAAA
GGATCTAGGTGAAGATCCTTTTTGATAATCTCATGACCAAAATCCCTTAACGTGAGTTTTCGTTCCACTG
AGCGTCAGACCCCGTAGAAAAGATCAAAGGATCTTC
